>Addgene plasmid #222541 | pPB-cT3G-cERP2-DMC1 | addgene full sequence | sequence record 437986 | Addgene NGS Result
AGAAGCTTTTGGAGAATTTCGTACTGGAAAAACCCAGCTTTCTCATACCCTCTGTGTGACAGCTCAACTT
CCAGGAGCTGGTGGCTACCCAGGAGGAAAGATTATCTTCATTGATACAGAAAATACTTTCCGTCCAGATC
GCCTTAGGGACATTGCTGATCGCTTTAATGTAGACCATGATGCAGTACTGGACAACGTACTTTATGCACG
TGCATATACTAGTGAACATCAGATGGAGCTACTTGATTATGTAGCAGCAAAGTTCCATGAAGAAGCTGGC
ATCTTCAAGCTATTGATTATCGATTCAATAATGGCACTTTTTCGAGTGGATTTCAGTGGCCGTGGGGAGT
TGGCCGAACGGCAGCAAAAATTGGCCCAGATGTTGTCACGACTCCAAAAAATCTCAGAAGAATATAACGT
GGCTGTTTTTGTGACCAATCAAATGACTGCCGATCCAGGAGCAACTATGACCTTTCAGGCAGATCCCAAA
AAACCCATTGGGGGACACATTCTGGCTCATGCTTCAACAACAAGAATAAGCTTGCGAAAGGGAAGAGGAG
AGCTCAGAATTGCCAAGATTTATGACAGTCCTGAGATGCCTGAAAATGAAGCCACCTTCGCAATAACTGC
TGGAGGAATTGGGGATGCCAAGGAGTTGCCAACTTTCTTGTACAAAGTGGTATACCCATACGATGTTCCA
GATTACGCTTAGTAATGAGAAATACTCAGAAGATGTCACTCACCATAGTCCGCAGTGAAAGATAAATGAT
CGCCGGTAACGTCGGTGACGAGTTTTAGAGCTAGAAATAGCAAGTAGGCCACTGAGCAAGAACTATGAAT
GAGATCTTTAGACATATTGCGGCCGCTTTCTCCGCGATCCAGACATGATAAGATACATTGATGAGTTTGG
ACAAACCAAAACTAGAATGCAGTGAAAAAAATGCCTTATTTGTGAAATTTGTGATGCTATTGCCTTATTT
GTAACCATTATAAGCTGCAATAAACAAGTTATCTATAACAAGAAAATATATATATAATAAGTTATCACGT
AAGTAGAACATGAAATAACAATATAATTATCGTATGAGTTAAATCTTAAAAGTCACGTAAAAGATAATCA
TGCGTCATTTTGACTCACGCGGTCGTTATAGTTCAAAATCAGTGACACTTACCGCATTGACAAGCACGCC
TCACGGGAGCTCCAAGCGGCGACTGAGATGTCCTAAATGCACAGCGACGGATTCGCGCTATTTAGAAAGA
GAGAGCAATATTTCAAGAATGCATGCGTCAATTTTACGCAGACTATCTTTCTAGGGTTAAGAATTCACTG
GCCGTCGTTTTACAACGTCGTGACTGGGAAAACCCTGGCGTTACCCAACTTAATCGCCTTGCAGCACATC
CCCCTTTCGCCAGCTGGCGTAATAGCGAAGAGGCCCGCACCGATCGCCCTTCCCAACAGTTGCGCAGCCT
GAATGGCGAATGGCGCCTGATGCGGTATTTTCTCCTTACGCATCTGTGCGGTATTTCACACCGCATATGG
TGCACTCTCAGTACAATCTGCTCTGATGCCGCATAGTTAAGCCAGCCCCGACACCCGCCAACACCCGCTG
ACGCGCCCTGACGGGCTTGTCTGCTCCCGGCATCCGCTTACAGACAAGCTGTGACCATGTCTCCGGGAGC
TGCATGTGTCAGAGGTTTTCACCGTCATCACCGAAACACGCGAGTTCGAAAGGGCCTCGTGATACGCCTA
TTTTTATAGGTTAATGTCATGATAATAATGGTTTCTTAGACGTCAGGTGGCACTTTTCGGGGAAATGTGC
GCGGAACCCCTATTTGTTTATTTTTCTAAATACATTCAAATATGTATCCGCTCATGAGACAATAACCCTG
ATAAATGCTTCAATAATATTGAAAAAGGAAGAGTATGAGTATTCAACATTTCCGTGTCGCCCTTATTCCC
TTTTTTGCGGCATTTTGCCTTCCTGTTTTTGCTCACCCAGAAACGCTGGTGAAAGTAAAAGATGCTGAAG
ATCAGTTGGGTGCACGAGTGGGTTACATCGAACTGGATCTCAACAGCGGTAAGATCCTTGAGAGTTTTCG
CCCCGAAGAACGTTTTCCAATGATGAGCACTTTTAAAGTTCTGCTATGTGGCGCGGTATTATCCCGTATT
GACGCCGGGCAAGAGCAACTCGGTCGCCGCATACACTATTCTCAGAATGACTTGGTTGAGTACTCACCAG
TCACAGAAAAGCATCTTACGGATGGCATGACAGTAAGAGAATTATGCAGTGCTGCCATAACCATGAGTGA
TAACACTGCGGCCAACTTACTTCTGACAACGATCGGAGGACCGAAGGAGCTAACCGCTTTTTTGCACAAC
ATGGGGGATCATGTAACTCGCCTTGATCGTTGGGAACCGGAGCTGAATGAAGCCATACCAAACGACGAGC
GTGACACCACGATGCCTGTAGCAATGGCAACAACGTTGCGCAAACTATTAACTGGCGAACTACTTACTCT
AGCTTCCCGGCAACAATTAATAGACTGGATGGAGGCGGATAAAGTTGCAGGACCACTTCTGCGCTCGGCC
CTTCCGGCTGGCTGGTTTATTGCTGATAAATCTGGAGCCGGTGAGCGTGGTTCACGCGGTATCATTGCAG
CACTGGGGCCAGATGGTAAGCCCTCCCGTATCGTAGTTATCTACACGACGGGGAGTCAGGCAACTATGGA
TGAACGAAATAGACAGATCGCTGAGATAGGTGCCTCACTGATTAAGCATTGGTAACTGTCAGACCAAGTT
TACTCATATATACTTTAGATTGATTTAAAACTTCATTTTTAATTTAAAAGGATCTAGGTGAAGATCCTTT
TTGATAATCTCATGACCAAAATCCCTTAACGTGAGTTTTCGTTCCACTGAGCGTCAGACCCCGTAGAAAA
GATCAAAGGATCTTCTTGAGATCCTTTTTTTCTGCGCGTAATCTGCTGCTTGCAAACAAAAAAACCACCG
CTACCAGCGGTGGTTTGTTTGCCGGATCAAGAGCTACCAACTCTTTTTCCGAAGGTAACTGGCTTCAGCA
GAGCGCAGATACCAAATACTGTTCTTCTAGTGTAGCCGTAGTTAGGCCACCACTTCAAGAACTCTGTAGC
ACCGCCTACATACCTCGCTCTGCTAATCCTGTTACCAGTGGCTGCTGCCAGTGGCGATAAGTCGTGTCTT
ACCGGGTTGGACTCAAGACGATAGTTACCGGATAAGGCGCAGCGGTCGGGCTGAACGGGGGGTTCGTGCA
CACAGCCCAGCTTGGAGCGAACGACCTACACCGAACTGAGATACCTACAGCGTGAGCTATGAGAAAGCGC
CACGCTTCCCGAAGGGAGAAAGGCGGACAGGTATCCGGTAAGCGGCAGGGTCGGAACAGGAGAGCGCACG
AGGGAGCTTCCAGGGGGAAACGCCTGGTATCTTTATAGTCCTGTCGGGTTTCGCCACCTCTGACTTGAGC
GTCGATTTTTGTGATGCTCGTCAGGGGGGCGGAGCCTATGGAAAAACGCCAGCAACGCGGCCTTTTTACG
GTTCCTGGCCTTTTGCTGGCCTTTTGCTCACATGTTCTTTCCTGCGTTATCCCCTGATTCTGTGGATAAC
CGTATTACCGCCTTTGAGTGAGCTGATACCGCTCGCCGCAGCCGAACGACCGAGCGCAGCGAGTCAGTGA
GCGAGGAAGCGGATGAGCGCCCAATACGCAAACCGCCTCTCACCGCGCGTTGGCCGATTCATTAATGCAG
CTGGCACGACAGGTTTCCCGACTGGAAAGCGGGCAGTGAGCGCAACGCAAACCGCCTCTCCCCGCGCGTT
GGCCGATTCATTAATGCAGCTGGCACGACAGGTTTCCCGACTGGAAAGCGGGCAGTGAGCGCAACGCAAT
TAATGTGAGTTAGCTCACTCATTAGGCACCCCAGGCTTTACACTTTATGCTTCCGGCTCGTATGTTGTGT
GGAATTGTGAGCGGATAACAATTTCACACAGGAAACAGCTATGACCATGATTACGCCAAGGTCGACTTAA
CCCTAGAAAGATAATCATATTGTGACGTACGTTAAAGATAATCATGCGTAAAATTGACGCATGTGTTTTA
TCGGTCTGTATATCGAGGTTTATTTATTAATTTGAATAGATATTAAGTTTTATTATATTTACACTTACAT
ACTAATAATAAATTCAACAAACAATTTATTTATGTTTATTTATTTATTAAAAAAAAACAAAAACTCAAAA
TTTCTTCTATAAAGTAACAAAACTTTTAGCAGTGAAAAAAATGCTTTATTTGTGAAATTTGTGATGCTAT
TGCTTTATTTGTAACCATTATAAGCTGCAATAAACAAGTTAACAACAACAATTGCATTCATTTTATGTTT
CAGGTTCAGGGGGAGGTGTGGGAGGTTTTTTAAAGCAAGTAAAACCTCTACAAATGTGGTATGGCTGATT
ATGATCCTCTGGAGATTCATGCGCCAGGTTTTCTGGTCATGCACCACGTTCGTGGGCCCTCAGGAACCTC
CACGTCAGCGGTAACTGTGAAGCCCAGTCGCTCGTAAAAAGGAAGATTCCGGGGAGCACTGGTTTCGAGG
AACGCCGGCACGCCAGCCCGTTCCGCGGCCTCAACACCAGGAAGAACGACAGCGCTTCCCAAACCTTTAC
CTTGGTGATCTGGGCTGACACCGACAGTGGCAAGAAACCACGCAGGCTCCTTTGGTCTATGAGGAGCCAG
CAAGCCCTCCATTTGCTGTTGTGCCGCCAACCTACTCCCTGACAGCTCGGCCATCCGCGGACCTATTTCC
GCGAACACTGCGCCGGCTTCGACGCTTTCCGGAGTAGTCCAGACCGCAACTGCGGCACCATCGTCCGCAA
CCCAAACTTTACCAATGTCCAGACCCACGCGCGTAAGAAACAGCTCTTGCAACTCAGTTACCCTCTCTAT
GTGTCTGTCCGGATCTACGGTATGGCGGGTCGCTGGATAATCTGCAAATGCTGCGGCAAGTGTTCGGACA
GCCCGTGGTACATCGTCACGGGTAGCGAGCCTAACAGTGGGCTTATATTCCGTCATGGGGCCGGGGTTCT
CCTCCACGTCGCCGGCCTGCTTCAGCAGGCTGAAGTTGGTGGCGCCGCTGCCCCCGGGGAGCATGTCAAG
GTCAAAATCGTCAAGAGCGTCAGCAGGCAGCATATCAAGGTCAAAGTCGTCAAGGGCATCGGCTGGGAGC
ATGTCTAAGTCAAAATCGTCAAGGGCGTCGGTCGGCCCGCCGCTTTCGCACTTTAGCTGTTTCTCCAGGC
CACATATGATTAGTTCCAGGCCGAAAAGGAAGGCAGGTTCGGCTCCCTGCCGGTCGAACAGCTCAATTGC
TTGTTTCAGAAGTGGGGGCATAGAATCGGTGGTAGGTGTCTCTCTTTCCTCTTTTGCTACTTGATGCTCC
TGTTCCTCCAATACGCAGCCCAGTGTAAAGTGGCCCACGGCGGACAGAGCGTACAGTGCGTTCTCCAGGG
AGAAGCCTTGCTGACACAGGAACGCGAGCTGATTTTCCAGGGTTTCGTACTGTTTCTCTGTTGGGCGGGT
GCCGAGATGCACTTTAGCCCCGTCACGATGTGAGAGGAGAGCACAGCGGTATGACTTGGCGTTGTTCCGC
AGAAAGTCTTGCCATGACTCGCCTTCCAGGGGGCAGGAGTGGGTATGATGCCTGTCCAGCATCTCGATTG
GCAGGGCATCGAGCAGGGCCCGCTTGTTCTTCACGTGCCAGTACAGGGTAGGCTGCTCAACTCCCAGCTT
TTGAGCGAGTTTCCTTGTCGTCAGGCCTTCGATACCGACTCCATTGAGTAATTCCAGAGCAGAGTTTATG
ACTTTGCTCTTGTCCAGTCTAGACATCTTATCGTCATCGTCTTTGTAATCCATGGTGGCGGATCCCGCGT
CACGACACCTGTGTTCTGGCGGCAAACCCGTTGCGAAAAAGAACGTTCACGGCGACTACTGCACTTATAT
ACGGTTCTCCCCCACCCTCGGGAAAAAGGCGGAGCCAGTACACGACATCACTTTCCCAGTTTACCCCGCG
CCACCTTCTCTAGGCACCGGTTCAATTGCCGACCCCTCCCCCCAACTTCTCGGGCACTGTGGGCCATGTG
CGCTCTGCCCCATGGTAATAGCCATGACTAATACGTAGATGTACTGCCAAGTAGGAAAGTGCCATAAGGT
CATGTACTGGGCATAATGCCAGGCGGGCCATTTACCGTCATTGACGTCAATAGGGGGCGTACTTGGCATA
TGATACACTTGATGTACTGCCAAGTGGGCAGTTTACCGTAAATACTCCACCCATTGACGTCAATGGAAAG
TGCCTATTGGCGTTACTATGGGAACATACGTCATTATTGACGTCAATGGGCGGGGGTCGTTGGGCGGTCA
GCCAGGCGGGCCATTTACCGTAAGTTATGTAACGCGGAACTCCATATATGGGCTATGAACTAATGACCCC
GTAATTGATTACTATTAATAACTAGTCAATAATCAATGTCATAAGCTCTAATCGCATAATCGAGCTAAGA
GCGATTAATATGCTTAGCTAGCTTAGCTAAGCTAGATTTCTCTATTCTCCCACAATATATAGCAGCTATT
AGCTTAGCAGTCCGAATACGATCGTCCACGATCCATAAGCGTAACACATTTGAGTAGCGACTGACGGGCA
CCGGAGCCACTCGAGTGGAATTATCACCTCGAGTTTACTCCCTATCAGTGATAGAGAACGTATGAAGAGT
TTACTCCCTATCAGTGATAGAGAACGTATGCAGACTTTACTCCCTATCAGTGATAGAGAACGTATAAGGA
GTTTACTCCCTATCAGTGATAGAGAACGTATGACCAGTTTACTCCCTATCAGTGATAGAGAACGTATCTA
CAGTTTACTCCCTATCAGTGATAGAGAACGTATATCCAGTTTACTCCCTATCAGTGATAGAGAACGTATA
AGCTTGCCTATATAAGCAGAGCTCGTTTAGTGAACCGTCAGATCGCCTGGAGACGCCATCCACGCTGTTT
TGACCTCCATAGAAGACACCGGGACCGATCCAGCCTACCACAAGTTTGTACAAAAAAGTTGGCACCATGA
AGGAGGATCAAGTTGTGGCGGAAGAACCAGGATTCCAAGATGAAGAGGAATCTTTGTTTCAAGATATTGA
CCTGTTACAGAAACATGGAATTAACGTGGCTGACATTAAGAAACTGAAATCAGTAGGAATCTGTACCATC
AAAGGTATACAGATGACAACAAGAAGAGCTCTATGCAATGTCAAAGGACTCTCAGAAGCCAAAGTAGACA
AGATTAAAGAGGCAGCGAACAAACTAATTGAACCAGGATTCTTGACTGCATTTGAGTATAGTGAAAAGAG
GAAAATGGTTTTCCATATCACCACCGGGAGCCAGGAATTTGATAAGTTACTAGGAGGTGGAATTGAAAGT
ATGGCAATTAC
Features (pLannotate 1.2.2; 27 found; start..end, strand, type, name):
    663..680     -  protein_bind   attB2 (fragment): mutant version of attB; core recombination site for the Gateway® BP reaction BP Clonase™
    683..711     +  CDS            3xHA (fragment): three tandem HA epitope tags
    749..771     +  promoter       SNR52 promoter (fragment): promoter for the S. cerevisiae small nucleolar RNA gene SNR52
    792..815     +  misc_RNA       gRNA scaffold (fragment): guide RNA scaffold for the Streptococcus pyogenes CRISPR/Cas9 system
    876..1010    -  polyA_signal   SV40 poly(A) signal: SV40 polyadenylation signal
   1323..1480    +  CDS            lacZα (fragment): LacZα fragment of β-galactosidase; lacZ fragment
   1486..1585    -  misc_feature   bom (fragment): basis of mobility region from pBR322
   1689..1724    -  CDS            rop (fragment): Rop protein, which maintains plasmids at low copy number; rop
   1820..1924    +  promoter       AmpR promoter: bla
   1925..2785    +  CDS            AmpR: β-lactamase; bla; confers resistance to ampicillin, carbenicillin, and related antibiotics
   2956..3544    +  rep_origin     ori: high-copy-number ColE1/pMB1/pBR322/pUC origin of replication
   3727..3819    +  CDS            lacI (fragment): lac repressor; lacI; The lac repressor binds to the lac operator to inhibit transcription in E. coli. This inhibition can be relieved by adding lactose or isopropyl-β-D-thiogalactopyranoside (IPTG).
   3825..3908    +  CDS            lacI (fragment): lac repressor; lacI; The lac repressor binds to the lac operator to inhibit transcription in E. coli. This inhibition can be relieved by adding lactose or isopropyl-β-D-thiogalactopyranoside (IPTG).
   3921..3942    +  protein_bind   CAP binding site: CAP binding activates transcription in the presence of cAMP. E. coli catabolite activator protein
   3957..3987    +  promoter       lac promoter: promoter for the E. coli lac operon
   3995..4011    +  protein_bind   lac operator: The lac repressor binds to the lac operator to inhibit transcription in E. coli. This inhibition can be relieved by adding lactose or isopropyl-β-D-thiogalactopyranoside (IPTG). lac repressor encoded by lacI
   4299..4380    -  polyA_signal   SV40 poly(A) signal: SV40 polyadenylation signal
   4403..4486    -  CDS            large T antigen (fragment): large T antigen from SV40 (simian virus 40)
   4500..5096    -  CDS            pac: PUAC_STRAD - Protein predicted: Swiss-Prot protein existence level 4. Detoxification of puromycin. From Streptomyces alboniger.
   5169..5279    -  CDS            VP48: 3 tandem repeats of the minimal activation domain of herpes simplex virus VP16 (Cheng et al., 2013)
   5209..5906    -  CDS            rtTA3 (fragment): reverse tetracycline transactivator 3 activates expression from Tet-responsive promoters in the presence of doxycycline
   5959..6170    -  promoter       EF-1α core promoter: core promoter for human elongation factor EF-1α
   6171..6550    -  enhancer       CMV enhancer: human cytomegalovirus immediate early enhancer
   6751..6999    +  promoter       TRE3GV promoter (fragment): 3rd-generation Tet-responsive promoter that can be activated by binding of Tet-On® 3G, optimized for retroviral and lentiviral vectors
   7006..7047    +  promoter       tight TRE promoter (fragment): Tet-responsive promoter PTight, consisting of seven tet operator sequences followed by the minimal CMV promoter
   7111..7128    +  protein_bind   attB1 (fragment): mutant version of attB; core recombination site for the Gateway® BP reaction BP Clonase™
   7137..655     +  CDS            DMC1 (across the origin): DMC1_HUMAN - Also known as DMC1H, LIM15. Experimental evidence at protein level: Swiss-Prot protein existence level 1. Participates in meiotic recombination, specifically in homologous strand assimilation, which is required for the resolution of meiotic double-strand breaks. From Homo sapiens (Human).
