[The description below was written by a language model from this plasmid's Addgene catalogue record and pLannotate feature annotations shown in this document.]
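Description:
pPB-cT3G-cERP2-DMC1 is a mammalian expression plasmid built on the pPB-cT3G-cERP2 PiggyBac transposon backbone, designed for doxycycline-inducible expression of human DMC1. It is propagated in E. coli as a high-copy plasmid using a ColE1/pUC-type origin and an ampicillin resistance gene (bla) under its own promoter. Small remnants of lacZα, lacI, the lac promoter/operator, bom and rop in the annotation reflect cloning-vector ancestry rather than functional payload. Short hits to an SNR52 promoter and a gRNA scaffold are likely spurious fragment matches. The PiggyBac terminal repeats themselves were not picked up by the automated annotation, although the catalogue entry describes the plasmid as a transposon vector intended for genomic integration by PiggyBac transposase.

The payload consists of two divergent cassettes. In one direction, a third-generation Tet-responsive promoter (TRE3G type) drives the DMC1 coding sequence. This sequence was inserted by Gateway cloning and is flanked by attB1 and attB2 sites, followed by a C-terminal HA epitope tag and an SV40 polyadenylation signal. In the opposite direction, a CMV enhancer fused to the EF-1α core promoter drives a reverse tetracycline transactivator (rtTA3-like, with VP16-derived activation repeats). The puromycin N-acetyltransferase gene (pac) lies downstream in the same orientation, followed by a second SV40 poly(A) signal. How the two coding sequences are linked is not annotated. This all-in-one layout lets stably integrated cells be selected with puromycin, and doxycycline then induces DMC1 expression. DMC1 is a meiosis-specific recombinase involved in homologous strand assimilation during repair of meiotic double-strand breaks. The associated work concerns the induction of meiosis from human pluripotent stem cells.
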