Addgene plasmid #222541: pPB-cT3G-cERP2-DMC1
Purpose: PiggyBac transposon plasmid for doxycycline inducible expression of DMC1
Depositing lab: George Church. Depositing organization: Harvard Medical School. Publication: Induction of Meiosis from Human Pluripotent Stem Cells. Pierson Smela M, Adams J, Ma C, Breimann L, Widocki U, Shioda T, Church GM. bioRxiv 2024.05.31.596483 10.1101/2024.05.31.596483.
Backbone
  Vector backbone: pPB-cT3G-cERP2
  Vector type: Mammalian Expression
  Selectable markers: Puromycin
Growth in bacteria
  Bacterial resistance: Ampicillin, 100 μg/mL
  Growth temperature: 37°C
  Growth strain: DH5alpha
  Copy number: High Copy
Gene/Insert
  Gene/Insert name: DMC1
  Species: H. sapiens (human)
  Entrez Gene: DMC1 (a.k.a. DMC1H, LIM15, dJ199H16.1)
  Tag / fusion protein: HA (C terminal on insert)
  Cloning method: Gateway Cloning
Terms and licenses: Academic/Nonprofit Terms; Industry Terms: Not Available to Industry
Depositor comments: Please visit https://doi.org/10.1101/2024.05.31.596483 for bioRxiv preprint.
How to cite: pPB-cT3G-cERP2-DMC1 was a gift from George Church (Addgene plasmid # 222541 ; http://n2t.net/addgene:222541 ; RRID:Addgene_222541)
